>Addgene plasmid #195870 | BDH2_FL_BioN | addgene full sequence | sequence record 387243 | Addgene NGS Result
TTCTCTGTCACAGAATGAAAATTTTTCTGTCATCTCTTCGTTATTAATGTTTGTAATTGACTGAATATCA
ACGCTTATTTGCAGCCTGAATGGCGAATGGG
[124 nt withheld, positions 102-225]
C
[91 nt withheld, positions 227-317]
A
[49 nt withheld, positions 319-367]
CCTTTGACGTTGGAGTCCACGTTCTT
[37 nt withheld, positions 394-430]
ACCCTATCTCGGTCTATTCTTTTGATTTATAAGGGATTTTGCCGATTTCGGCCTATTGGTTAAAAAATGA
GCTGATTTAACAAAAATTTAACGCGAATTTTAACAAAATATTAACGCTTACAATTTAGGTGGCACTTTTC
GGGGAAATGTGCGCGGAACCCCTATTTGTTTATTTTTCTAAATACATTCAAATATGTATCCGCTCATGAG
ACAATAACCCTGATAAATGCTTCAATAATATTGAAAAAGGAAGAGTATGAGTATTCAACATTTCCGTGTC
GCCCTTATTCCCTTTTTTGCGGCATTTTGCCTTCCTGTTTTTGCTCACCCAGAAACGCTGGTGAAAGTAA
AAGATGCTGAAGATCAGTTGGGTGCACGAGTGGGTTACATCGAACTGGATCTCAACAGCGGTAAGATCCT
TGAGAGTTTTCGCCCCGAAGAACGTTTTCCAATGATGAGCACTTTTAAAGTTCTGCTATGTGGCGCGGTA
TTATCCCGTATTGACGCCGGGCAAGAGCAACTCGGTCGCCGCATACACTATTCTCAGAATGACTTGGTTG
AGTACTCACCAGTCACAGAAAAGCATCTTACGGATGGCATGACAGTAAGAGAATTATGCAGTGCTGCCAT
AACCATGAGTGATAACACTGCGGCCAACTTACTTCTGACAACGATCGGAGGACCGAAGGAGCTAACCGCT
TTTTTGCACAACATGGGGGATCATGTAACTCGCCTTGATCGTTGGGAACCGGAGCTGAATGAAGCCATAC
CAAACGACGAGCGTGACACCACGATGCCTGTAGCAATGGCAACAACGTTGCGCAAACTATTAACTGGCGA
ACTACTTACTCTAGCTTCCCGGCAACAATTAATAGACTGGATGGAGGCGGATAAAGTTGCAGGACCACTT
CTGCGCTCGGCCCTTCCGGCTGGCTGGTTTATTGCTGATAAATCTGGAGCCGGTGAGCGTGGGTCTCGCG
GTATCATTGCAGCACTGGGGCCAGATGGTAAGCCCTCCCGTATCGTAGTTATCTACACGACGGGGAGTCA
GGCAACTATGGATGAACGAAATAGACAGATCGCTGAGATAGGTGCCTCACTGATTAAGCATTGGTAACTG
TCAGACCAAGTTTACTCATATATACTTTAGATTGATTTAAAACTTCATTTTTAATTTAAAAGGATCTAGG
TGAAGATCCTTTTTGATAATCTCATGACCAAAATCCCTTAACGTGAGTTTTCGTTCCACTGAGCGTCAGA
CCCCGTAGAAAAGATCAAAGGATCTTCTTGAGATCCTTTTTTTCTGCGCGTAATCTGCTGCTTGCAAACA
AAAAAACCACCGCTACCAGCGGTGGTTTGTTTGCCGGATCAAGAGCTACCAACTCTTTTTCCGAAGGTAA
CTGGCTTCAGCAGAGCGCAGATACCAAATACTGTTCTTCTAGTGTAGCCGTAGTTAGGCCACCACTTCAA
GAACTCTGTAGCACCGCCTACATACCTCGCTCTGCTAATCCTGTTACCAGTGGCTGCTGCCAGTGGCGAT
AAGTCGTGTCTTACCGGGTTGGACTCAAGACGATAGTTACCGGATAAGGCGCAGCGGTCGGGCTGAACGG
GGGGTTCGTGCACACAGCCCAGCTTGGAGCGAACGACCTACACCGAACTGAGATACCTACAGCGTGAGCT
ATGAGAAAGCGCCACGCTTCCCGAAGGGAGAAAGGCGGACAGGTATCCGGTAAGCGGCAGGGTCGGAACA
GGAGAGCGCACGAGGGAGCTTCCAGGGGGAAACGCCTGGTATCTTTATAGTCCTGTCGGGTTTCGCCACC
TCTGACTTGAGCGTCGATTTTTGTGATGCTCGTCAGGGGGGCGGAGCCTATGGAAAAACGCCAGCAACGC
GGCCTTTTTACGGTTCCTGGCCTTTTGCTGGCCTTTTGCTCACATGTTCTTTCCTGCGTTATCCCCTGAT
TCTGTGGATAACCGTATTACCGCCTTTGAGTGAGCTGATACCGCTCGCCGCAGCCGAACGACCGAGCGCA
GCGAGTCAGTGAGCGAGGAAGCGGAAGAGCGCCTGATGCGGTATTTTCTCCTTACGCATCTGTGCGGTAT
TTCACACCGCATAGACCAGCCGCGTAACCTGGCAAAATCGGTTACGGTTGAGTAATAAATGGATGCCCTG
CGTAAGCGGGTGTGGGCGGACAATAAAGTCTTAAACTGAACAAAATAGATCTAAACTATGACAATAAAGT
CTTAAACTAGACAGAATAGTTGTAAACTGAAATCAGTCCAGTTATGCTGTGAAAAAGCATACTGGACTTT
TGTTATGGCTAAAGCAAACTCTTCATTTTCTGAAGTGCAAATTGCCCGTCGTATTAAAGAGGGGCGTGGC
CAAGGGCATGGTAAAGACTATATTCGCGGCGTTGTGACAATTTACCGAACAACTCCGCGGCCGGGAAGCC
GATCTCGGCTTGAACGAATTGTTAGGTGGCGGTACTTGGGTCGATATCAAAGTGCATCACTTCTTCCCGT
ATGCCCAACTTTGTATAGAGAGCCACTGCGGGATCGTCACCGTAATCTGCTTGCACGTAGATCACATAAG
CACCAAGCGCGTTGGCCTCATGCTTGAGGAGATTGATGAGCGCGGTGGCAATGCCCTGCCTCCGGTGCTC
GCCGGAGACTGCGAGATCATAGATATAGATCTCACTACGCGGCTGCTCAAACTTGGGCAGAACGTAAGCC
GCGAGAGCGCCAACAACCGCTTCTTGGTCGAAGGCAGCAAGCGCGATGAATGTCTTACTACGGAGCAAGT
TCCCGAGGTAATCGGAGTCCGGCTGATGTTGGGAGTAGGTGGCTACGTCTCCGAACTCACGACCGAAAAG
ATCAAGAGCAGCCCGCATGGATTTGACTTGGTCAGGGCCGAGCCTACATGTGCGAATGATGCCCATACTT
GAGCCACCTAACTTTGTTTTAGGGCGACTGCCCTGCTGCGTAACATCGTTGCTGCTCCATAACATCAAAC
ATCGACCCACGGCGTAACGCGCTTGCTGCTTGGATGCCCGAGGCATAGACTGTACAAAAAAACAGTCATA
ACAAGCCATGAAAACCGCCACTGCGCCGTTACCACCGCTGCGTTCGGTCAAGGTTCTGGACCAGTTGCGT
GAGCGCATACGCTACTTGCATTACAGTTTACGAACCGAACAGGCTTATGTCAACTGGGTTCGTGCCTTCA
TCCGTTTCCACGGTGTGCGTCACCCGGCAACCTTGGGCAGCAGCGAAGTCGAGGCATTTCTGTCCTGGCT
GGCGAACGAGCGCAAGGTTTCGGTCTCCACGCATCGTCAGGCATTGGCGGCCTTGCTGTTCTTCTACGGC
AAGGTGCTGTGCACGGATCTGCCCTTGCTTCAGGAGATCGGTAGACCTCGGCCGTCGCGGCGCTTGCCGG
TGGTGCTGACCCCGGATGAAGTGGTTCGCATCCTCGGTTTTCTGGAAGGCGAGCATCGTTTGTTCGCCCA
GGACTCTAGCTATAGTTCTAGTGGTTGGCTACGTACCCGTAGTGGCTATGGCAGGGCTTGCCGCCCCGAC
GTTGGCTGCGAGCCCTGGGCCTTCACCCGAACTTGGGGGTTGGGGTGGGGAAAAGGAAGAAACGCGGGCG
TATTGGTCCCAATGGGGTCTCGGTGGGGTATCGACAGAGTGCCAGCCCTGGGACCGAACCCCGCGTTTAT
GAACAAACGACCCAACACCCGTGCGTTTTATTCTGTCTTTTTATTGCCGTCATAGCGCGGGTTCCTTCCG
GTATTGTCTCCTTCCGTGTTTCAGTTAGCCTCCCCCATCTCCCGGTACTTCATTTTTCTGCACTACGCAG
GGATATTTCACCGCCCATCCAGGGTTTTATTATTCCATCCTGCTCAAGTAATAAAGCCCCCTGTTTGTCT
ATTCCGCGTGAAATGCCAAATATTTCTTTATCACCAATGATAAGTTTCACTGGGCGATTAATAAAATTAT
CCAGCTTTTCCCAGCGCGACAGATAAGGTGCCAATCCTTCTTGTTCGAAGAGTTCCAACGCAGCACGTAA
TTCACGTATTAGCATGGCCGCCAACGTATTACGATCGAGATTGATCCCCGCTTCCTGCAGCGTGATCCAC
CCCTGATTAACGACACTCTCTTCAACACGGCGCATTGCCATGTTGATCCCGGCTCCAATGACTATTTGCG
CCGCATCGCCAGTTTTGCCAGTCAGCTCCACCAGAATGCCTGCCAGCTTGCGATCCTGCAGATAGAGGTC
ATTAGGCCATTTAACACGAACTTTATCTGCACCCAGCTTGCGTAATACTTCCGCCATCACGATACCGATA
ACCAGACTTAAACCAATCGCCGCCGCCGGGCCTTGTTCCAGACGCCAGAACATCGACAAATATAAGTTTG
CGCCAAAAGGCGAAAACCATTTCCGACCCCGGCGACCACGGCCAGCCTGCTGGTATTCTGCAATGCAAGC
ATCGCCCGATTTAAGCTCTCCGATACGATCAAGAAGGTACTGATTCGTGGAGTCAATCACTGGCAGCACG
GCTACACTACCGCCATCCAGCTGACCCAATATCTGTTTAGCATTAAGTAACTGGATAGGCTCAGGCAGGC
TGTATCCTTTACCCGGAACGGTAAAGACATCAACGCCCCAGTCACGCAGTGTCTGAATGTGTTTATTAAT
AGCCGCCCGGCTCATTCCCAGCGTTTCACCCAACTGCTCGCCAGAGTGAAATTCACCGTTCGCTAACAGG
GCAATCAATTTCAGTGGCACGGTGTTATCCTTCATGGCTCGAGATCCCGGGTGATCAAGTCTTCGTCGAG
TGATTGTAAATAAAATGTAATTTACAGTATAGTATTTTAATTAATATACAAATGATTTGATAATAATTCT
TATTTAACTATAATATATTGTGTTGGGTTGAATTAAAGGTCCGTATACTCCGGAATATTAATAGATCATG
GAGATAATTAAAATGATAACCATCTCGCAAATAAATAAGTATTTTACTGTTTTCGTAACAGTTTTGTAAT
AAAAAAACCTATAAATATTCCGGATTATTCATACCGTCCCACCATCGGGCGCGGATCCCGATGAGCGGCC
TGAACGATATTTTTGAAGCGCAGAAAATTGAATGGCATGAAGGCAGCGCTGGAGGTTCAGGTATGGGTCG
ACTTGATGGGAAAGTCATCATCCTGACGGCCGCTGCTCAGGGGATTGGCCAAGCAGCTGCCTTAGCTTTT
GCAAGAGAAGGTGCCAAAGTCATAGCCACAGACATTAATGAGTCCAAACTTCAGGAACTGGAAAAGTACC
CGGGTATTCAAACTCGTGTCCTTGATGTCACAAAGAAGAAACAAATTGATCAGTTTGCCAATGAAGTTGA
GAGACTTGATGTTCTCTTTAATGTTGCTGGTTTTGTCCATCATGGAACTGTCCTGGATTGTGAGGAGAAA
GACTGGGACTTCTCGATGAATCTCAATGTGCGCAGCATGTACCTGATGATCAAGGCATTCCTTCCTAAAA
TGCTTGCTCAGAAATCTGGCAATATTATCAACATGTCTTCTGTGGCTTCCAGCGTCAAAGGAGTTGTGAA
CAGATGTGTGTACAGCACAACCAAGGCAGCCGTGATTGGCCTCACAAAATCTGTGGCTGCAGATTTCATC
CAGCAGGGCATCAGGTGCAACTGTGTGTGCCCAGGAACAGTTGATACGCCATCTCTACAAGAAAGAATAC
AAGCCAGAGGAAATCCTGAAGAGGCACGGAATGATTTCCTGAAGAGACAAAAGACGGGAAGATTCGCAAC
TGCAGAAGAAATAGCCATGCTCTGCGTGTATTTGGCTTCTGATGAATCTGCTTATGTAACTGGTAACCCT
GTCATCATTGATGGAGGCTGGAGCTTGGGCGGAAGTGGACATCACCACCATCATCACTGATGAAGCTTGT
CGAGAAGTACTAGAGGATCATAATCAGCCATACCACATTTGTAGAGGTTTTACTTGCTTTAAAAAACCTC
CCACACCTCCCCCTGAACCTGAAACATAAAATGAATGCAATTGTTGTTGTTAACTTGTTTATTGCAGCTT
ATAATGGTTACAAATAAAGCAATAGCATCACAAATTTCACAAATAAAGCATTTTTTTCACTGCATTCTAG
TTGTGGTTTGTCCAAACTCATCAATGTATCTTATCATGTCTGGATCTGATCACTGCTTGAGCCTAGGAGA
TCCGAACCAGATAAGTGAAATCTAGTTCCAAACTATTTTGTCATTTTTAATTTTCGTATTAGCTTACGAC
GCTACACCCAGTTCCCATCTATTTTGTCACTCTTCCCTAAATAATCCTTAAAAACTCCATTTCCACCCCT
CCCAGTTCCCAACTATTTTGTCCGCCCACAGCGGGGCATTTTTCTTCCTGTTATGTTTTTAATCAAACAT
CCTGCCAACTCCATGTGACAAACCGTCATCTTCGGCTACTTT
Features (pLannotate 1.2.2; 18 found; start..end, strand, type, name):
     81..97      +  CDS            lacZα (fragment): LacZα fragment of β-galactosidase; lacZ fragment
    102..556     +  rep_origin     f1 ori (sequence partly withheld): f1 bacteriophage origin of replication; arrow indicates direction of (+) strand synthesis
    582..686     +  promoter       AmpR promoter: bla
    687..1547    +  CDS            AmpR: β-lactamase; bla; confers resistance to ampicillin, carbenicillin, and related antibiotics
   1718..2306    +  rep_origin     ori: high-copy-number ColE1/pMB1/pBR322/pUC origin of replication
   2492..2543    -  misc_feature   bom (fragment): basis of mobility region from pBR322
   2611..2835    -  mobile_element Tn7R: mini-Tn7 element (right end of the Tn7 transposon) Tn7
   2902..3435    -  CDS            GmR: gentamycin acetyltransferase; aacC1; confers resistance to gentamycin
   3605..3633    -  promoter       Pc promoter: intI1 (promoter lies within the coding sequence); class 1 integron promoter
   3611..3970    -  CDS            YPR2_ECOLX (fragment): Protein predicted: Swiss-Prot protein existence level 4. From Escherichia coli.
   4141..4189    -  polyA_signal   HSV TK poly(A) signal: herpes simplex virus thymidine kinase polyadenylation signal (Cole and Stacy, 1985)
   4263..5225    -  CDS            birA: BIRA_ECOLI - Also known as bioR, dhbB. Experimental evidence at protein level: Swiss-Prot protein existence level 1. Acts both as a biotin--[acetyl-CoA-carboxylase] ligase and a biotin-operon repressor. In the presence of ATP, BirA activates biotin to form the BirA-biotinyl-5'-adenylate (BirA-bio-5'-AMP or holoBirA) complex. HoloBirA can either transfer the biotinyl moiety to the biotin carboxyl carrier protein (BCCP) subunit of acetyl-CoA carboxylase, or bind to the biotin operator site and inhibit transcription of the operon. From Escherichia coli (strain K12).
   5262..5371    -  promoter       p10 promoter: baculovirus promoter for expression in insect cells
   5395..5486    +  promoter       polyhedrin promoter: polh from Autographa californica; promoter for the baculovirus polyhedrin gene
   5603..6337    +  CDS            BDH2: BDH2_HUMAN - Also known as DHRS6 From Homo sapiens (Human).
   6396..6479    +  CDS            large T antigen (fragment): large T antigen from SV40 (simian virus 40)
   6502..6636    +  polyA_signal   SV40 poly(A) signal: SV40 polyadenylation signal
   6665..6830    -  mobile_element Tn7L: mini-Tn7 element (left end of the Tn7 transposon) Tn7
