[The description below was written by a language model from this plasmid's Addgene catalogue record and pLannotate feature annotations shown in this document.]
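Description:
BDH2_FL_BioN is a baculovirus transfer (donor) plasmid built on pFBD-BirA, a modified pFastBac Dual backbone, for producing human BDH2 (also known as DHRS6) in insect cells. In bacteria it replicates from a high-copy ColE1/pUC-type origin and is selected with ampicillin through the bla gene. An f1 origin is also present. The expression region lies between the Tn7R and Tn7L ends of a mini-Tn7 element, together with a gentamicin acetyltransferase marker driven by the Pc integron promoter. This is the standard arrangement that lets the cassette be transposed into a baculovirus bacmid in E. coli, with gentamicin marking the transposed segment.

Two divergent late baculoviral promoters drive the payload. The polyhedrin promoter expresses the 735 bp BDH2 coding sequence, terminated by the SV40 polyadenylation signal. The insert was introduced by ligation-independent cloning. It carries an N-terminal biotin-acceptor peptide (AviTag-type sequence) followed by a short flexible linker, and a C-terminal linker with a hexahistidine tag for metal-affinity purification. In the opposite orientation, the p10 promoter drives E. coli birA, the biotin ligase, ending at the HSV TK polyadenylation signal. Co-expression of BirA from the same virus allows site-specific biotinylation of the acceptor peptide in vivo, yielding protein that is both His-tagged and N-terminally biotinylated.

The stated purpose is baculovirus expression for structure determination, and the construct was deposited as part of a structural genomics effort linked to an Alzheimer's disease target programme. Although the name suggests full length, the record cautions that the insert may not be the complete ORF.
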