Addgene plasmid #195870: BDH2_FL_BioN
Purpose: Baculovirus expression for structure determination; may not be full ORF
Depositing lab: Cheryl Arrowsmith. Depositing organization: University of Toronto.
Backbone
  Vector backbone: pFBD-BirA
  Backbone manufacturer: pFastBac Dual Modified
  Vector type: pFBD-BirA, Baculovirus Expression
Growth in bacteria
  Bacterial resistance: Ampicillin, 100 μg/mL
  Growth temperature: 37°C
  Growth strain: DH5alpha
  Copy number: High Copy
Gene/Insert
  Gene/Insert name: BDH2
  Species: H. sapiens (human)
  Insert size (bp): 735
  Entrez Gene: BDH2 (a.k.a. DHRS6, EFA6R, PRO20933, SDR15C1, UCPA-OR, UNQ6308)
  Promoter: Polyhedrin
  Tag / fusion protein: MSGLNDIFEAQKIEWHEGSAGGSG (N terminal on insert); GGSGHHHHHH (C terminal on insert)
  Cloning method: Ligation Independent Cloning
  Sequencing primers: 5′ pFBOH-fwd (5'-CCGGATTATTCATACCGTCCCACCA-3'); 3′ pFBOH-rev (5'-CTGATTATGATCCTCTAGTACTTCT-3')
Terms and licenses: Academic/Nonprofit Terms; Industry Terms: Not Available to Industry
Depositor comments: SGC structures for NIH Treat-AD Project
How to cite: BDH2_FL_BioN was a gift from Cheryl Arrowsmith (Addgene plasmid # 195870 ; http://n2t.net/addgene:195870 ; RRID:Addgene_195870)
