>Addgene plasmid #195870 | BDH2_FL_BioN | depositor partial sequence | sequence record 380020 | Insert Sequence
ATGGGTCGACTTGATGGGAAAGTCATCATCCTGACGGCCGCTGCTCAGGGGATTGGCCAAGCAGCTGCCT
TAGCTTTTGCAAGAGAAGGTGCCAAAGTCATAGCCACAGACATTAATGAGTCCAAACTTCAGGAACTGGA
AAAGTACCCGGGTATTCAAACTCGTGTCCTTGATGTCACAAAGAAGAAACAAATTGATCAGTTTGCCAAT
GAAGTTGAGAGACTTGATGTTCTCTTTAATGTTGCTGGTTTTGTCCATCATGGAACTGTCCTGGATTGTG
AGGAGAAAGACTGGGACTTCTCGATGAATCTCAATGTGCGCAGCATGTACCTGATGATCAAGGCATTCCT
TCCTAAAATGCTTGCTCAGAAATCTGGCAATATTATCAACATGTCTTCTGTGGCTTCCAGCGTCAAAGGA
GTTGTGAACAGATGTGTGTACAGCACAACCAAGGCAGCCGTGATTGGCCTCACAAAATCTGTGGCTGCAG
ATTTCATCCAGCAGGGCATCAGGTGCAACTGTGTGTGCCCAGGAACAGTTGATACGCCATCTCTACAAGA
AAGAATACAAGCCAGAGGAAATCCTGAAGAGGCACGGAATGATTTCCTGAAGAGACAAAAGACGGGAAGA
TTCGCAACTGCAGAAGAAATAGCCATGCTCTGCGTGTATTTGGCTTCTGATGAATCTGCTTATGTAACTG
GTAACCCTGTCATCATTGATGGAGGCTGGAGCTTG
